Addgene plasmid #87382: p426_Cas9_gRNA-ARS106a
Purpose: All-in-one CRISPR plasmid for integrating, deleting, or replacing a gene in S. cerevisiae. High-copy, URA3 plasmid contains human codon-optimized Cas9 and a guide RNA targeting ARS106a sequence ATACGGTCAGGGTAGCGCCC in yeast chromosome 1.
Depositing lab: Aindrila Mukhopadhyay. Depositing organization: Lawrence Berkeley National Laboratory. Publication: A Cas9-based toolkit to program gene expression in Saccharomyces cerevisiae. Reider Apel A, d'Espaux L, Wehrs M, Sachs D, Li RA, Tong GJ, Garber M, Nnadi O, Zhuang W, Hillson NJ, Keasling JD, Mukhopadhyay A. Nucleic Acids Res. 2017 Jan 9;45(1):496-508. doi: 10.1093/nar/gkw1023. Epub 2016 Nov 28. PubMed 27899650.
Backbone
  Vector backbone: p426
  Vector type: CRISPR
  Selectable markers: URA3
Growth in bacteria
  Bacterial resistance: Ampicillin, 100 μg/mL
  Growth temperature: 37°C
  Growth strain: DH5alpha
  Copy number: High Copy
Gene/Insert
  Gene/Insert name: Human Optimized S. pyogenes Cas9 and guide RNA targeting ARS106a
  gRNA/shRNA sequence: ATACGGTCAGGGTAGCGCCC
  Species: S. cerevisiae (budding yeast)
  Promoter: ADH1, pTyrosine
  Cloning method: Gibson Cloning
  Sequencing primers: 5′ M13 Rev
Terms and licenses: Academic/Nonprofit Terms; Industry Terms: Not Available to Industry
How to cite: p426_Cas9_gRNA-ARS106a was a gift from Aindrila Mukhopadhyay (Addgene plasmid # 87382 ; http://n2t.net/addgene:87382 ; RRID:Addgene_87382)
