[The description below was written by a language model from this plasmid's Addgene catalogue record, the feature table of its GenBank file and pLannotate feature annotations shown in this document.]
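Description:
p426_Cas9_gRNA-ARS106a is an all-in-one CRISPR plasmid for genome editing in Saccharomyces cerevisiae, built by Gibson cloning on the p426 yeast–E. coli shuttle backbone. It replicates in yeast from the 2μ origin, giving high copy number, and is selected by URA3, an auxotrophic marker that can also be counterselected with 5-fluoroorotic acid, which offers a route to removing the plasmid after editing. In E. coli it is maintained by a high-copy ColE1/pUC-type origin and ampicillin resistance (bla). The backbone also retains an f1 phage origin, remnants of the lac promoter/lacZα region, and flanking T3 and T7 promoters. The 2μ segment includes its native FRT site.

The payload consists of two expression units. A human codon-optimized Streptococcus pyogenes Cas9, fused at its C-terminus to an SV40 nuclear localization signal, is driven by the yeast ADH1 promoter and terminated by the CYC1 terminator. Upstream of this, a guide RNA cassette is expressed from what the record calls a tyrosine promoter. The generated annotation finds a tRNA element just before the S. pyogenes gRNA scaffold, consistent with tRNA-based RNA polymerase III expression of the guide. The 20-nt spacer targets the ARS106a locus on yeast chromosome 1.

Cas9 cleavage at this site allows integration, deletion or replacement of a gene there, presumably through homology-directed repair with a separately supplied donor, although the record does not describe one. The two sequence records differ slightly in length (11,106 versus 11,117 bp) and in their start coordinates, but they show the same feature arrangement.
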