LOCUS       Exported 11106 bp ds-DNA circular SYN 12-MAY-2021
DEFINITION  All-in-one CRISPR plasmid for integrating, deleting, or replacing a
            gene in S. cerevisiae. High-copy, URA3 plasmid contains human
            codon-optimized Cas9 and a guide RNA targeting ARS106a sequence
            ATACGGTCAGGGTAGCGCCC in yeast chromosome 1..
ACCESSION   .
VERSION     .
KEYWORDS    p426_Cas9_gRNA-ARS106a
SOURCE      synthetic DNA construct
  ORGANISM  synthetic DNA construct
REFERENCE   1 (bases 1 to 11106)
  AUTHORS   Reider Apel A, d'Espaux L, Wehrs M, Sachs D, Li RA, Tong GJ, Garber
            M, Nnadi O, Zhuang W, Hillson NJ, Keasling JD, Mukhopadhyay A
  TITLE     A Cas9-based toolkit to program gene expression in Saccharomyces
            cerevisiae.
  JOURNAL   Nucleic Acids Res. 2017 Jan 9;45(1):496-508. doi:
            10.1093/nar/gkw1023. Epub 2016 Nov 28.
  PUBMED    27899650
REFERENCE   2 (bases 1 to 11106)
  AUTHORS   .
  TITLE     Direct Submission
  JOURNAL   Exported May 12, 2021 from SnapGene Server 1.1.58
            http://www.snapgene.com
FEATURES             Location/Qualifiers
     source          1..11106
                     /organism="synthetic DNA construct"
                     /mol_type="other DNA"
     primer_bind     81..100
                     /label=pBR322ori-F
                     /note="pBR322 origin, forward primer"
     primer_bind     334..351
                     /label=L4440
                     /note="L4440 vector, forward primer"
     protein_bind    468..489
                     /label=CAP binding site
                     /bound_moiety="E. coli catabolite activator protein"
                     /note="CAP binding activates transcription in the presence
                     of cAMP."
     promoter        504..534
                     /label=lac promoter
                     /note="promoter for the E. coli lac operon"
     protein_bind    542..558
                     /label=lac operator
                     /bound_moiety="lac repressor encoded by lacI"
                     /note="The lac repressor binds to the lac operator to
                     inhibit transcription in E. coli. This inhibition can be
                     relieved by adding lactose or
                     isopropyl-beta-D-thiogalactopyranoside (IPTG)."
     primer_bind     547..569
                     /label=M13/pUC Reverse
                     /note="In lacZ gene"
     primer_bind     566..582
                     /label=M13 rev
                     /note="common sequencing primer, one of multiple similar
                     variants"
     primer_bind     566..582
                     /label=M13 Reverse
                     /note="In lacZ gene. Also called M13-rev"
     primer_bind     601..621
                     /label=T3
                     /note="T3 promoter, forward primer"
     promoter        603..621
                     /label=T3 promoter
                     /note="promoter for bacteriophage T3 RNA polymerase"
     misc_RNA        848..923
                     /label=gRNA scaffold
                     /note="guide RNA scaffold for the Streptococcus pyogenes
                     CRISPR/Cas9 system"
     promoter        1009..1713
                     /gene="S. cerevisiae ADH1"
                     /label=ADH1 promoter
                     /note="promoter for alcohol dehydrogenase 1"
     CDS             1723..5826
                     /codon_start=1
                     /product="Cas9 (Csn1) endonuclease from the Streptococcus
                     pyogenes Type II CRISPR/Cas system"
                     /label=Cas9
                     /note="generates RNA-guided double strand breaks in DNA"
                     /translation="MDKKYSIGLDIGTNSVGWAVITDEYKVPSKKFKVLGNTDRHSIKK
                     NLIGALLFDSGETAEATRLKRTARRRYTRRKNRICYLQEIFSNEMAKVDDSFFHRLEES
                     FLVEEDKKNERHPIFGNIVDEVAYHEKYPTIYHLRKKLVDSTDKADLRLIYLALAHMIK
                     FRGHFLIEGDLNPDNSDVDKLFIQLVQTYNQLFEENPINASGVDAKAILSARLSKSRRL
                     ENLIAQLPGEKKNGLFGNLIALSLGLTPNFKSNFDLAEDAKLQLSKDTYDDDLDNLLAQ
                     IGDQYADLFLAAKNLSDAILLSDILRVNTEITKAPLSASMIKRYDEHHQDLTLLKALVR
                     QQLPEKYKEIFFDQSKNGYAGYIDGGASQEEFYKFIKPILEKMDGTEELLVKLNREDLL
                     RKQRTFDNGSIPHQIHLGELHAILRRQEDFYPFLKDNREKIEKILTFRIPYYVGPLARG
                     NSRFAWMTRKSEETITPWNFEEVVDKGASAQSFIERMTNFDKNLPNEKVLPKHSLLYEY
                     FTVYNELTKVKYVTEGMRKPAFLSGEQKKAIVDLLFKTNRKVTVKQLKEDYFKKIECFD
                     SVEISGVEDRFNASLGTYHDLLKIIKDKDFLDNEENEDILEDIVLTLTLFEDREMIEER
                     LKTYAHLFDDKVMKQLKRRRYTGWGRLSRKLINGIRDKQSGKTILDFLKSDGFANRNFM
                     QLIHDDSLTFKEDIQKAQVSGQGDSLHEHIANLAGSPAIKKGILQTVKVVDELVKVMGR
                     HKPENIVIEMARENQTTQKGQKNSRERMKRIEEGIKELGSQILKEHPVENTQLQNEKLY
                     LYYLQNGRDMYVDQELDINRLSDYDVDHIVPQSFLKDDSIDNKVLTRSDKNRGKSDNVP
                     SEEVVKKMKNYWRQLLNAKLITQRKFDNLTKAERGGLSELDKAGFIKRQLVETRQITKH
                     VAQILDSRMNTKYDENDKLIREVKVITLKSKLVSDFRKDFQFYKVREINNYHHAHDAYL
                     NAVVGTALIKKYPKLESEFVYGDYKVYDVRKMIAKSEQEIGKATAKYFFYSNIMNFFKT
                     EITLANGEIRKRPLIETNGETGEIVWDKGRDFATVRKVLSMPQVNIVKKTEVQTGGFSK
                     ESILPKRNSDKLIARKKDWDPKKYGGFDSPTVAYSVLVVAKVEKGKSKKLKSVKELLGI
                     TIMERSSFEKNPIDFLEAKGYKEVKKDLIIKLPKYSLFELENGRKRMLASAGELQKGNE
                     LALPSKYVNFLYLASHYEKLKGSPEDNEQKQLFVEQHKHYLDEIIEQISEFSKRVILAD
                     ANLDKVLSAYNKHRDKPIREQAENIIYLFTLTNLGAPAAFKYFDTTIDRKRYTSTKEVL
                     DATLIHQSITGLYETRIDLSQLGGD"
     CDS             5839..5859
                     /codon_start=1
                     /product="nuclear localization signal of SV40 (simian virus
                     40) large T antigen"
                     /label=SV40 NLS
                     /translation="PKKKRKV"
     terminator      5875..6122
                     /gene="S. cerevisiae CYC1"
                     /label=CYC1 terminator
                     /note="transcription terminator for CYC1"
     primer_bind     complement(6140..6159)
                     /label=T7
                     /note="T7 promoter, forward primer"
     promoter        complement(6141..6159)
                     /label=T7 promoter
                     /note="promoter for bacteriophage T7 RNA polymerase"
     primer_bind     complement(6169..6186)
                     /label=M13 Forward
                     /note="In lacZ gene. Also called M13-F20 or M13 (-21)
                     Forward"
     primer_bind     complement(6169..6185)
                     /label=M13 fwd
                     /note="common sequencing primer, one of multiple similar
                     variants"
     primer_bind     complement(6178..6200)
                     /label=M13/pUC Forward
                     /note="In lacZ gene"
     rep_origin      6326..6781
                     /direction=RIGHT
                     /label=f1 ori
                     /note="f1 bacteriophage origin of replication; arrow
                     indicates direction of (+) strand synthesis"
     primer_bind     complement(6413..6432)
                     /label=F1ori-R
                     /note="F1 origin, reverse primer"
     primer_bind     6623..6644
                     /label=F1ori-F
                     /note="F1 origin, forward primer"
     CDS             complement(6912..7715)
                     /codon_start=1
                     /gene="S. cerevisiae URA3"
                     /product="orotidine-5'-phosphate decarboxylase, required
                     for uracil biosynthesis"
                     /label=URA3
                     /note="yeast auxotrophic marker, counterselectable with
                     5-fluoroorotic acid (5-FOA)"
                     /translation="MSKATYKERAATHPSPVAAKLFNIMHEKQTNSCASLDVRTTKELL
                     ELVEALGPKICLLKTHVDILTDFSMEGTVKPLKALSAKYNFLLFEDRKFADIGNTVKLQ
                     YSAGVYRIAEWADITNAHGVVGPGIVSGLKQAAEEVTKEPRGLLMLAELSCKGSLSTGE
                     YTKGTVDIAKSDKDFVIGFIAQRDMGGRDEGYDWLIMTPGVGLDDKGDALGQQYRTVDD
                     VVSTGSDIIIVGRGLFAKGRDAKVEGERYRKAGWEAYLRRCGQQN"
     promoter        complement(7716..7931)
                     /gene="S. cerevisiae URA3"
                     /label=URA3 promoter
     primer_bind     complement(7955..7974)
                     /label=pRS-marker
                     /note="pRS vectors, use to sequence yeast selectable
                     marker"
     primer_bind     8074..8096
                     /label=pGEX 3'
                     /note="pGEX vectors, reverse primer"
     primer_bind     complement(8134..8152)
                     /label=pBRforEco
                     /note="pBR322 vectors, upsteam of EcoRI site, forward
                     primer"
     rep_origin      8193..9535
                     /label=2u ori
                     /note="yeast 2u plasmid origin of replication"
     protein_bind    8525..8572
                     /label=FRT
                     /bound_moiety="FLP recombinase from the Saccharomyces
                     cerevisiae 2u plasmid"
                     /note="FLP-mediated recombination occurs in the 8-bp core
                     sequence TCTAGAAA (Turan and Bode, 2011)."
     promoter        9562..9666
                     /gene="bla"
                     /label=AmpR promoter
     CDS             9667..10527
                     /codon_start=1
                     /gene="bla"
                     /product="beta-lactamase"
                     /label=AmpR
                     /note="confers resistance to ampicillin, carbenicillin, and
                     related antibiotics"
                     /translation="MSIQHFRVALIPFFAAFCLPVFAHPETLVKVKDAEDQLGARVGYI
                     ELDLNSGKILESFRPEERFPMMSTFKVLLCGAVLSRIDAGQEQLGRRIHYSQNDLVEYS
                     PVTEKHLTDGMTVRELCSAAITMSDNTAANLLLTTIGGPKELTAFLHNMGDHVTRLDRW
                     EPELNEAIPNDERDTTMPVAMATTLRKLLTGELLTLASRQQLIDWMEADKVAGPLLRSA
                     LPAGWFIADKSGAGERGSRGIIAALGPDGKPSRIVVIYTTGSQATMDERNRQIAEIGAS
                     LIKHW"
     primer_bind     complement(9885..9904)
                     /label=Amp-R
                     /note="Ampicillin resistance gene, reverse primer"
     rep_origin      10698..180
                     /direction=RIGHT
                     /label=ori
                     /note="high-copy-number ColE1/pMB1/pBR322/pUC origin of
                     replication"
ORIGIN
        1 cttcccgaag ggagaaaggc ggacaggtat ccggtaagcg gcagggtcgg aacaggagag
       61 cgcacgaggg agcttccagg gggaaacgcc tggtatcttt atagtcctgt cgggtttcgc
      121 cacctctgac ttgagcgtcg atttttgtga tgctcgtcag gggggcggag cctatggaaa
      181 aacgccagca acgcggcctt tttacggttc ctggcctttt gctggccttt tgctcacatg
      241 ttctttcctg cgttatcccc tgattctgtg gataaccgta ttaccgcctt tgagtgagct
      301 gataccgctc gccgcagccg aacgaccgag cgcagcgagt cagtgagcga ggaagcggaa
      361 gagcgcccaa tacgcaaacc gcctctcccc gcgcgttggc cgattcatta atgcagctgg
      421 cacgacaggt ttcccgactg gaaagcgggc agtgagcgca acgcaattaa tgtgagttag
      481 ctcactcatt aggcacccca ggctttacac tttatgcttc cggctcgtat gttgtgtgga
      541 attgtgagcg gataacaatt tcacacagga aacagctatg accatgatta cgccaagcgc
      601 gcaattaacc ctcactaaag ggaacaaaag ctggagctag tatactcttt cttcaacaat
      661 taaatactct cggtagccaa gttggtttaa ggcgcaagac tgtaatttat cactacgaaa
      721 tcttgagatc gggcgttcga ctcgcccccg ggagagatgg ccggcatggt cccagcctcc
      781 tcgctggcgc cggctgggca acaccttcgg gtggcgaatg ggactttata cggtcagggt
      841 agcgcccgtt ttagagctag aaatagcaag ttaaaataag gctagtccgt tatcaacttg
      901 aaaaagtggc accgagtcgg tgcttttttt attttttgtc actattgtta tgtaaaatgc
      961 cacctctgac agtatggaac gcaaacttct gtctagtgga tagtcgacat ccttttgttg
     1021 tttccgggtg tacaatatgg acttcctctt ttctggcaac caaacccata catcgggatt
     1081 cctataatac cttcgttggt ctccctaaca tgtaggtggc ggaggggaga tatacaatag
     1141 aacagatacc agacaagaca taatgggcta aacaagacta caccaattac actgcctcat
     1201 tgatggtggt acataacgaa ctaatactgt agccctagac ttgatagcca tcatcatatc
     1261 gaagtttcac tacccttttt ccatttgcca tctattgaag taataatagg cgcatgcaac
     1321 ttcttttctt tttttttctt ttctctctcc cccgttgttg tctcaccata tccgcaatga
     1381 caaaaaaatg atggaagaca ctaaaggaaa aaattaacga caaagacagc accaacagat
     1441 gtcgttgttc cagagctgat gaggggtatc tcgaagcaca cgaaactttt tccttccttc
     1501 attcacgcac actactctct aatgagcaac ggtatacggc cttccttcca gttacttgaa
     1561 tttgaaataa aaaaaagttt gctgtcttgc tatcaagtat aaatagacct gcaattatta
     1621 atcttttgtt tcctcgtcat tgttctcgtt ccctttcttc cttgtttctt tttctgcaca
     1681 atatttcaag ctataccaag catacaatca acttggaaaa aaatggacaa gaagtactcc
     1741 attgggctcg atatcggcac aaacagcgtc ggttgggccg tcattacgga cgagtacaag
     1801 gtgccgagca aaaaattcaa agttctgggc aataccgatc gccacagcat aaagaagaac
     1861 ctcattggcg ccctcctgtt cgactccggg gagacggccg aagccacgcg gctcaaaaga
     1921 acagcacggc gcagatatac ccgcagaaag aatcggatct gctacctgca ggagatcttt
     1981 agtaatgaga tggctaaggt ggatgactct ttcttccata ggctggagga gtcctttttg
     2041 gtggaggagg ataaaaagaa cgagcgccac ccaatctttg gcaatatcgt ggacgaggtg
     2101 gcgtaccatg aaaagtaccc aaccatatat catctgagga agaagcttgt agacagtact
     2161 gataaggctg acttgcggtt gatctatctc gcgctggcgc atatgatcaa atttcgggga
     2221 cacttcctca tcgaggggga cctgaaccca gacaacagcg atgtcgacaa actctttatc
     2281 caactggttc agacttacaa tcagcttttc gaagagaacc cgatcaacgc atccggagtt
     2341 gacgccaaag caatcctgag cgctaggctg tccaaatccc ggcggctcga aaacctcatc
     2401 gcacagctcc ctggggagaa gaagaacggc ctgtttggta atcttatcgc cctgtcactc
     2461 gggctgaccc ccaactttaa atctaacttc gacctggccg aagatgccaa gcttcaactg
     2521 agcaaagaca cctacgatga tgatctcgac aatctgctgg cccagatcgg cgaccagtac
     2581 gcagaccttt ttttggcggc aaagaacctg tcagacgcca ttctgctgag tgatattctg
     2641 cgagtgaaca cggagatcac caaagctccg ctgagcgcta gtatgatcaa gcgctatgat
     2701 gagcaccacc aagacttgac tttgctgaag gcccttgtca gacagcaact gcctgagaag
     2761 tacaaggaaa ttttcttcga tcagtctaaa aatggctacg ccggatacat tgacggcgga
     2821 gcaagccagg aggaatttta caaatttatt aagcccatct tggaaaaaat ggacggcacc
     2881 gaggagctgc tggtaaagct taacagagaa gatctgttgc gcaaacagcg cactttcgac
     2941 aatggaagca tcccccacca gattcacctg ggcgaactgc acgctatcct caggcggcaa
     3001 gaggatttct accccttttt gaaagataac agggaaaaga ttgagaaaat cctcacattt
     3061 cggataccct actatgtagg ccccctcgcc cggggaaatt ccagattcgc gtggatgact
     3121 cgcaaatcag aagagaccat cactccctgg aacttcgagg aagtcgtgga taagggggcc
     3181 tctgcccagt ccttcatcga aaggatgact aactttgata aaaatctgcc taacgaaaag
     3241 gtgcttccta aacactctct gctgtacgag tacttcacag tttataacga gctcaccaag
     3301 gtcaaatacg tcacagaagg gatgagaaag ccagcattcc tgtctggaga gcagaagaaa
     3361 gctatcgtgg acctcctctt caagacgaac cggaaagtta ccgtgaaaca gctcaaagaa
     3421 gactatttca aaaagattga atgtttcgac tctgttgaaa tcagcggagt ggaggatcgc
     3481 ttcaacgcat ccctgggaac gtatcacgat ctcctgaaaa tcattaaaga caaggacttc
     3541 ctggacaatg aggagaacga ggacattctt gaggacattg tcctcaccct tacgttgttt
     3601 gaagataggg agatgattga agaacgcttg aaaacttacg ctcatctctt cgacgacaaa
     3661 gtcatgaaac agctcaagag gcgccgatat acaggatggg ggcggctgtc aagaaaactg
     3721 atcaatggga tccgagacaa gcagagtgga aagacaatcc tggattttct taagtccgat
     3781 ggatttgcca accggaactt catgcagttg atccatgatg actctctcac ctttaaggag
     3841 gacatccaga aagcacaagt ttctggccag ggggacagtc ttcacgagca catcgctaat
     3901 cttgcaggta gcccagctat caaaaaggga atactgcaga ccgttaaggt cgtggatgaa
     3961 ctcgtcaaag taatgggaag gcataagccc gagaatatcg ttatcgagat ggcccgagag
     4021 aaccaaacta cccagaaggg acagaagaac agtagggaaa ggatgaagag gattgaagag
     4081 ggtataaaag aactggggtc ccaaatcctt aaggaacacc cagttgaaaa cacccagctt
     4141 cagaatgaga agctctacct gtactacctg cagaacggca gggacatgta cgtggatcag
     4201 gaactggaca tcaatcggct ctccgactac gacgtggatc atatcgtgcc ccagtctttt
     4261 ctcaaagatg attctattga taataaagtg ttgacaagat ccgataaaaa tagagggaag
     4321 agtgataacg tcccctcaga agaagttgtc aagaaaatga aaaattattg gcggcagctg
     4381 ctgaacgcca aactgatcac acaacggaag ttcgataatc tgactaaggc tgaacgaggt
     4441 ggcctgtctg agttggataa agccggcttc atcaaaaggc agcttgttga gacacgccag
     4501 atcaccaagc acgtggccca aattctcgat tcacgcatga acaccaagta cgatgaaaat
     4561 gacaaactga ttcgagaggt gaaagttatt actctgaagt ctaagctggt ctcagatttc
     4621 agaaaggact ttcagtttta taaggtgaga gagatcaaca attaccacca tgcgcatgat
     4681 gcctacctga atgcagtggt aggcactgca cttatcaaaa aatatcccaa gcttgaatct
     4741 gaatttgttt acggagacta taaagtgtac gatgttagga aaatgatcgc aaagtctgag
     4801 caggaaatag gcaaggccac cgctaagtac ttcttttaca gcaatattat gaattttttc
     4861 aagaccgaga ttacactggc caatggagag attcggaagc gaccacttat cgaaacaaac
     4921 ggagaaacag gagaaatcgt gtgggacaag ggtagggatt tcgcgacagt ccggaaggtc
     4981 ctgtccatgc cgcaggtgaa catcgttaaa aagaccgaag tacagaccgg aggcttctcc
     5041 aaggaaagta tcctcccgaa aaggaacagc gacaagctga tcgcacgcaa aaaagattgg
     5101 gaccccaaga aatacggcgg attcgattct cctacagtcg cttacagtgt actggttgtg
     5161 gccaaagtgg agaaagggaa gtctaaaaaa ctcaaaagcg tcaaggaact gctgggcatc
     5221 acaatcatgg agcgatcaag cttcgaaaaa aaccccatcg actttctcga ggcgaaagga
     5281 tataaagagg tcaaaaaaga cctcatcatt aagcttccca agtactctct ctttgagctt
     5341 gaaaacggcc ggaaacgaat gctcgctagt gcgggcgagc tgcagaaagg taacgagctg
     5401 gcactgccct ctaaatacgt taatttcttg tatctggcca gccactatga aaagctcaaa
     5461 gggtctcccg aagataatga gcagaagcag ctgttcgtgg aacaacacaa acactacctt
     5521 gatgagatca tcgagcaaat aagcgaattc tccaaaagag tgatcctcgc cgacgctaac
     5581 ctcgataagg tgctttctgc ttacaataag cacagggata agcccatcag ggagcaggca
     5641 gaaaacatta tctacttgtt tactctgacc aacttgggcg cgcctgcagc cttcaagtac
     5701 ttcgacacca ccatagacag aaagcggtac acctctacaa aggaggtcct ggacgccaca
     5761 ctgattcatc agtcaattac ggggctctat gaaacaagaa tcgacctctc tcagctcggt
     5821 ggagacagca gggctgaccc caagaagaag aggaaggtgt gatctcttct cgagtcatgt
     5881 aattagttat gtcacgctta cgttcacgcc ctccccccac atccgctcta accgaaaagg
     5941 aaggagttag acaacctgaa gtctaggtcc ctatttattt ttttatagtt atgttagtat
     6001 taagaacgtt atttatattt caaatttttc ttttttttct gtacagacgc gtgtacgcat
     6061 gtaacattat actgaaaacc ttgcttgaga aggttttggg acgctcgaag gctttaattt
     6121 gcggccggta cccaattcgc cctatagtga gtcgtattac gcgcgctcac tggccgtcgt
     6181 tttacaacgt cgtgactggg aaaaccctgg cgttacccaa cttaatcgcc ttgcagcaca
     6241 tccccctttc gccagctggc gtaatagcga agaggcccgc accgatcgcc cttcccaaca
     6301 gttgcgcagc ctgaatggcg aatggnnnnn nnnnnnnnnn nnnnnnnnnn nnnnnnnnnn
     6361 nnnnnnnnnn nnnnnnnnnn nnnnnnnnnn nnnnnnnnnn nnnnnnnnnn nnnnnnnnnn
     6421 nnnnnnnnnn nnnnnnnnnn nnnnnnnnnc nnnnnnnnnn nnnnnnnnnn nnnnnnnnnn
     6481 nnnnnnnnnn nnnnnnnnnn nnnnnnnnnn nnnnnnnnnn nnnnnnnnnn nnnnnnnnnn
     6541 nannnnnnnn nnnnnnnnnn nnnnnnnnnn nnnnnnnnnn nnnnnnnnnn ncctttgacg
     6601 ttggagtcca cgttctttaa tagtggactc ttgttccaaa ctggaacaac actcaaccct
     6661 atctcggtct attcttttga tttataaggg attttgccga tttcggccta ttggttaaaa
     6721 aatgagctga tttaacaaaa atttaacgcg aattttaaca aaatattaac gcttacaatt
     6781 tcctgatgcg gtattttctc cttacgcatc tgtgcggtat ttcacaccgc atagggtaat
     6841 aactgatata attaaattga agctctaatt tgtgagttta gtatacatgc atttacttat
     6901 aatacagttt tttagttttg ctggccgcat cttctcaaat atgcttccca gcctgctttt
     6961 ctgtaacgtt caccctctac cttagcatcc cttccctttg caaatagtcc tcttccaaca
     7021 ataataatgt cagatcctgt agagaccaca tcatccacgg ttctatactg ttgacccaat
     7081 gcgtctccct tgtcatctaa acccacaccg ggtgtcataa tcaaccaatc gtaaccttca
     7141 tctcttccac ccatgtctct ttgagcaata aagccgataa caaaatcttt gtcgctcttc
     7201 gcaatgtcaa cagtaccctt agtatattct ccagtagata gggagccctt gcatgacaat
     7261 tctgctaaca tcaaaaggcc tctaggttcc tttgttactt cttctgccgc ctgcttcaaa
     7321 ccgctaacaa tacctgggcc caccacaccg tgtgcattcg taatgtctgc ccattctgct
     7381 attctgtata cacccgcaga gtactgcaat ttgactgtat taccaatgtc agcaaatttt
     7441 ctgtcttcga agagtaaaaa attgtacttg gcggataatg cctttagcgg cttaactgtg
     7501 ccctccatgg aaaaatcagt caagatatcc acatgtgttt ttagtaaaca aattttggga
     7561 cctaatgctt caactaactc cagtaattcc ttggtggtac gaacatccaa tgaagcacac
     7621 gagtttgttt gcttttcgtg catgatatta aatagcttgg cagcaacagg actaggatga
     7681 gtagcagcac gttccttata tgtagctttc gacatgattt atcttcgttt cctgcaggtt
     7741 tttgttctgt gcagttgggt taagaatact gggcaatttc atgtttcttc aacactacat
     7801 atgcgtatat ataccaatct aagtctgtgc tccttccttc gttcttcctt ctgttcggag
     7861 attaccgaat caaaaaaatt tcaaggaaac cgaaatcaaa aaaaagaata aaaaaaaaat
     7921 gatgaattga aaaggtggta tggtgcactc tcagtacaat ctgctctgat gccgcatagt
     7981 taagccagcc ccgacacccg ccaacacccg ctgacgcgcc ctgacgggct tgtctgctcc
     8041 cggcatccgc ttacagacaa gctgtgaccg tctccgggag ctgcatgtgt cagaggtttt
     8101 caccgtcatc accgaaacgc gcgagacgaa agggcctcgt gatacgccta tttttatagg
     8161 ttaatgtcat gataataatg gtttcttagt atgatccaat atcaaaggaa atgatagcat
     8221 tgaaggatga gactaatcca attgaggagt ggcagcatat agaacagcta aagggtagtg
     8281 ctgaaggaag catacgatac cccgcatgga atgggataat atcacaggag gtactagact
     8341 acctttcatc ctacataaat agacgcatat aagtacgcat ttaagcataa acacgcacta
     8401 tgccgttctt ctcatgtata tatatataca ggcaacacgc agatataggt gcgacgtgaa
     8461 cagtgagctg tatgtgcgca gctcgcgttg cattttcgga agcgctcgtt ttcggaaacg
     8521 ctttgaagtt cctattccga agttcctatt ctctagaaag tataggaact tcagagcgct
     8581 tttgaaaacc aaaagcgctc tgaagacgca ctttcaaaaa accaaaaacg caccggactg
     8641 taacgagcta ctaaaatatt gcgaataccg cttccacaaa cattgctcaa aagtatctct
     8701 ttgctatata tctctgtgct atatccctat ataacctacc catccacctt tcgctccttg
     8761 aacttgcatc taaactcgac ctctacattt tttatgttta tctctagtat tactctttag
     8821 acaaaaaaat tgtagtaaga actattcata gagtgaatcg aaaacaatac gaaaatgtaa
     8881 acatttccta tacgtagtat atagagacaa aatagaagaa accgttcata attttctgac
     8941 caatgaagaa tcatcaacgc tatcactttc tgttcacaaa gtatgcgcaa tccacatcgg
     9001 tatagaatat aatcggggat gcctttatct tgaaaaaatg cacccgcagc ttcgctagta
     9061 atcagtaaac gcgggaagtg gagtcaggct ttttttatgg aagagaaaat agacaccaaa
     9121 gtagccttct tctaacctta acggacctac agtgcaaaaa gttatcaaga gactgcatta
     9181 tagagcgcac aaaggagaaa aaaagtaatc taagatgctt tgttagaaaa atagcgctct
     9241 cgggatgcat ttttgtagaa caaaaaagaa gtatagattc tttgttggta aaatagcgct
     9301 ctcgcgttgc atttctgttc tgtaaaaatg cagctcagat tctttgtttg aaaaattagc
     9361 gctctcgcgt tgcatttttg ttttacaaaa atgaagcaca gattcttcgt tggtaaaata
     9421 gcgctttcgc gttgcatttc tgttctgtaa aaatgcagct cagattcttt gtttgaaaaa
     9481 ttagcgctct cgcgttgcat ttttgttcta caaaatgaag cacagatgct tcgttcaggt
     9541 ggcacttttc ggggaaatgt gcgcggaacc cctatttgtt tatttttcta aatacattca
     9601 aatatgtatc cgctcatgag acaataaccc tgataaatgc ttcaataata ttgaaaaagg
     9661 aagagtatga gtattcaaca tttccgtgtc gcccttattc ccttttttgc ggcattttgc
     9721 cttcctgttt ttgctcaccc agaaacgctg gtgaaagtaa aagatgctga agatcagttg
     9781 ggtgcacgag tgggttacat cgaactggat ctcaacagcg gtaagatcct tgagagtttt
     9841 cgccccgaag aacgttttcc aatgatgagc acttttaaag ttctgctatg tggcgcggta
     9901 ttatcccgta ttgacgccgg gcaagagcaa ctcggtcgcc gcatacacta ttctcagaat
     9961 gacttggttg agtactcacc agtcacagaa aagcatctta cggatggcat gacagtaaga
    10021 gaattatgca gtgctgccat aaccatgagt gataacactg cggccaactt acttctgaca
    10081 acgatcggag gaccgaagga gctaaccgct tttttgcaca acatggggga tcatgtaact
    10141 cgccttgatc gttgggaacc ggagctgaat gaagccatac caaacgacga gcgtgacacc
    10201 acgatgcctg tagcaatggc aacaacgttg cgcaaactat taactggcga actacttact
    10261 ctagcttccc ggcaacaatt aatagactgg atggaggcgg ataaagttgc aggaccactt
    10321 ctgcgctcgg cccttccggc tggctggttt attgctgata aatctggagc cggtgagcgt
    10381 gggtctcgcg gtatcattgc agcactgggg ccagatggta agccctcccg tatcgtagtt
    10441 atctacacga cggggagtca ggcaactatg gatgaacgaa atagacagat cgctgagata
    10501 ggtgcctcac tgattaagca ttggtaactg tcagaccaag tttactcata tatactttag
    10561 attgatttaa aacttcattt ttaatttaaa aggatctagg tgaagatcct ttttgataat
    10621 ctcatgacca aaatccctta acgtgagttt tcgttccact gagcgtcaga ccccgtagaa
    10681 aagatcaaag gatcttcttg agatcctttt tttctgcgcg taatctgctg cttgcaaaca
    10741 aaaaaaccac cgctaccagc ggtggtttgt ttgccggatc aagagctacc aactcttttt
    10801 ccgaaggtaa ctggcttcag cagagcgcag ataccaaata ctgttcttct agtgtagccg
    10861 tagttaggcc accacttcaa gaactctgta gcaccgccta catacctcgc tctgctaatc
    10921 ctgttaccag tggctgctgc cagtggcgat aagtcgtgtc ttaccgggtt ggactcaaga
    10981 cgatagttac cggataaggc gcagcggtcg ggctgaacgg ggggttcgtg cacacagccc
    11041 agcttggagc gaacgaccta caccgaactg agatacctac agcgtgagct atgagaaagc
    11101 gccacg
//
