Features (pLannotate 1.2.2; 22 found; start..end, strand, type, name):
     69..1411    +  rep_origin     2μ ori: yeast 2μ plasmid origin of replication
   1438..1542    +  promoter       AmpR promoter: bla
   1543..2403    +  CDS            AmpR: β-lactamase; bla; confers resistance to ampicillin, carbenicillin, and related antibiotics
   2574..3162    +  rep_origin     ori: high-copy-number ColE1/pMB1/pBR322/pUC origin of replication
   3345..3437    +  CDS            lacI (fragment): lac repressor; lacI; The lac repressor binds to the lac operator to inhibit transcription in E. coli. This inhibition can be relieved by adding lactose or isopropyl-β-D-thiogalactopyranoside (IPTG).
   3450..3471    +  protein_bind   CAP binding site: CAP binding activates transcription in the presence of cAMP. E. coli catabolite activator protein
   3486..3516    +  promoter       lac promoter: promoter for the E. coli lac operon
   3520..3542    +  protein_bind   lac operator (fragment): The lac repressor binds to the lac operator to inhibit transcription in E. coli. This inhibition can be relieved by adding lactose or isopropyl-β-D-thiogalactopyranoside (IPTG). lac repressor encoded by lacI
   3585..3603    +  promoter       T3 promoter: promoter for bacteriophage T3 RNA polymerase
   3648..3736    +  ncRNA          tRNA: Accession: RF00005 - tRNA
   3830..3905    +  misc_RNA       gRNA scaffold: guide RNA scaffold for the Streptococcus pyogenes CRISPR/Cas9 system
   3991..4695    +  promoter       ADH1 promoter: S. cerevisiae ADH1; promoter for alcohol dehydrogenase 1
   4705..8808    +  CDS            cas9: CAS9_STRP1 - Also known as csn1 From Streptococcus pyogenes serotype M1.
   8903..9092    +  terminator     CYC1 terminator: S. cerevisiae CYC1; transcription terminator for CYC1
   9123..9141    -  promoter       T7 promoter: promoter for bacteriophage T7 RNA polymerase
   9149..9304    +  CDS            lacZα (fragment): LacZα fragment of β-galactosidase; lacZ fragment
   9312..9767    +  rep_origin     f1 ori (sequence partly withheld): f1 bacteriophage origin of replication; arrow indicates direction of (+) strand synthesis
   9768..9819    -  misc_feature   bom (fragment): basis of mobility region from pBR322
   9898..10701   -  CDS            URA3: orotidine-5'-phosphate decarboxylase, required for uracil biosynthesis; S. cerevisiae URA3; yeast auxotrophic marker, counterselectable with 5-fluoroorotic acid (5-FOA)
  10702..10917   -  promoter       URA3 promoter: S. cerevisiae URA3
  10932..10981   -  misc_feature   bom (fragment): basis of mobility region from pBR322
  11083..1       -  CDS            rop (fragment) (across the origin): Rop protein, which maintains plasmids at low copy number; rop
>Addgene plasmid #87382 | p426_Cas9_gRNA-ARS106a | depositor full sequence | sequence record 170399 | p426_Cas9_gRNA-ARS106a sequence 11117 bps
GACGAAAGGGCCTCGTGATACGCCTATTTTTATAGGTTAATGTCATGATAATAATGGTTTCTTAGTATGA
TCCAATATCAAAGGAAATGATAGCATTGAAGGATGAGACTAATCCAATTGAGGAGTGGCAGCATATAGAA
CAGCTAAAGGGTAGTGCTGAAGGAAGCATACGATACCCCGCATGGAATGGGATAATATCACAGGAGGTAC
TAGACTACCTTTCATCCTACATAAATAGACGCATATAAGTACGCATTTAAGCATAAACACGCACTATGCC
GTTCTTCTCATGTATATATATATACAGGCAACACGCAGATATAGGTGCGACGTGAACAGTGAGCTGTATG
TGCGCAGCTCGCGTTGCATTTTCGGAAGCGCTCGTTTTCGGAAACGCTTTGAAGTTCCTATTCCGAAGTT
CCTATTCTCTAGAAAGTATAGGAACTTCAGAGCGCTTTTGAAAACCAAAAGCGCTCTGAAGACGCACTTT
CAAAAAACCAAAAACGCACCGGACTGTAACGAGCTACTAAAATATTGCGAATACCGCTTCCACAAACATT
GCTCAAAAGTATCTCTTTGCTATATATCTCTGTGCTATATCCCTATATAACCTACCCATCCACCTTTCGC
TCCTTGAACTTGCATCTAAACTCGACCTCTACATTTTTTATGTTTATCTCTAGTATTACTCTTTAGACAA
AAAAATTGTAGTAAGAACTATTCATAGAGTGAATCGAAAACAATACGAAAATGTAAACATTTCCTATACG
TAGTATATAGAGACAAAATAGAAGAAACCGTTCATAATTTTCTGACCAATGAAGAATCATCAACGCTATC
ACTTTCTGTTCACAAAGTATGCGCAATCCACATCGGTATAGAATATAATCGGGGATGCCTTTATCTTGAA
AAAATGCACCCGCAGCTTCGCTAGTAATCAGTAAACGCGGGAAGTGGAGTCAGGCTTTTTTTATGGAAGA
GAAAATAGACACCAAAGTAGCCTTCTTCTAACCTTAACGGACCTACAGTGCAAAAAGTTATCAAGAGACT
GCATTATAGAGCGCACAAAGGAGAAAAAAAGTAATCTAAGATGCTTTGTTAGAAAAATAGCGCTCTCGGG
ATGCATTTTTGTAGAACAAAAAAGAAGTATAGATTCTTTGTTGGTAAAATAGCGCTCTCGCGTTGCATTT
CTGTTCTGTAAAAATGCAGCTCAGATTCTTTGTTTGAAAAATTAGCGCTCTCGCGTTGCATTTTTGTTTT
ACAAAAATGAAGCACAGATTCTTCGTTGGTAAAATAGCGCTTTCGCGTTGCATTTCTGTTCTGTAAAAAT
GCAGCTCAGATTCTTTGTTTGAAAAATTAGCGCTCTCGCGTTGCATTTTTGTTCTACAAAATGAAGCACA
GATGCTTCGTTCAGGTGGCACTTTTCGGGGAAATGTGCGCGGAACCCCTATTTGTTTATTTTTCTAAATA
CATTCAAATATGTATCCGCTCATGAGACAATAACCCTGATAAATGCTTCAATAATATTGAAAAAGGAAGA
GTATGAGTATTCAACATTTCCGTGTCGCCCTTATTCCCTTTTTTGCGGCATTTTGCCTTCCTGTTTTTGC
TCACCCAGAAACGCTGGTGAAAGTAAAAGATGCTGAAGATCAGTTGGGTGCACGAGTGGGTTACATCGAA
CTGGATCTCAACAGCGGTAAGATCCTTGAGAGTTTTCGCCCCGAAGAACGTTTTCCAATGATGAGCACTT
TTAAAGTTCTGCTATGTGGCGCGGTATTATCCCGTATTGACGCCGGGCAAGAGCAACTCGGTCGCCGCAT
ACACTATTCTCAGAATGACTTGGTTGAGTACTCACCAGTCACAGAAAAGCATCTTACGGATGGCATGACA
GTAAGAGAATTATGCAGTGCTGCCATAACCATGAGTGATAACACTGCGGCCAACTTACTTCTGACAACGA
TCGGAGGACCGAAGGAGCTAACCGCTTTTTTGCACAACATGGGGGATCATGTAACTCGCCTTGATCGTTG
GGAACCGGAGCTGAATGAAGCCATACCAAACGACGAGCGTGACACCACGATGCCTGTAGCAATGGCAACA
ACGTTGCGCAAACTATTAACTGGCGAACTACTTACTCTAGCTTCCCGGCAACAATTAATAGACTGGATGG
AGGCGGATAAAGTTGCAGGACCACTTCTGCGCTCGGCCCTTCCGGCTGGCTGGTTTATTGCTGATAAATC
TGGAGCCGGTGAGCGTGGGTCTCGCGGTATCATTGCAGCACTGGGGCCAGATGGTAAGCCCTCCCGTATC
GTAGTTATCTACACGACGGGGAGTCAGGCAACTATGGATGAACGAAATAGACAGATCGCTGAGATAGGTG
CCTCACTGATTAAGCATTGGTAACTGTCAGACCAAGTTTACTCATATATACTTTAGATTGATTTAAAACT
TCATTTTTAATTTAAAAGGATCTAGGTGAAGATCCTTTTTGATAATCTCATGACCAAAATCCCTTAACGT
GAGTTTTCGTTCCACTGAGCGTCAGACCCCGTAGAAAAGATCAAAGGATCTTCTTGAGATCCTTTTTTTC
TGCGCGTAATCTGCTGCTTGCAAACAAAAAAACCACCGCTACCAGCGGTGGTTTGTTTGCCGGATCAAGA
GCTACCAACTCTTTTTCCGAAGGTAACTGGCTTCAGCAGAGCGCAGATACCAAATACTGTCCTTCTAGTG
TAGCCGTAGTTAGGCCACCACTTCAAGAACTCTGTAGCACCGCCTACATACCTCGCTCTGCTAATCCTGT
TACCAGTGGCTGCTGCCAGTGGCGATAAGTCGTGTCTTACCGGGTTGGACTCAAGACGATAGTTACCGGA
TAAGGCGCAGCGGTCGGGCTGAACGGGGGGTTCGTGCACACAGCCCAGCTTGGAGCGAACGACCTACACC
GAACTGAGATACCTACAGCGTGAGCTATGAGAAAGCGCCACGCTTCCCGAAGGGAGAAAGGCGGACAGGT
ATCCGGTAAGCGGCAGGGTCGGAACAGGAGAGCGCACGAGGGAGCTTCCAGGGGGAAACGCCTGGTATCT
TTATAGTCCTGTCGGGTTTCGCCACCTCTGACTTGAGCGTCGATTTTTGTGATGCTCGTCAGGGGGGCGG
AGCCTATGGAAAAACGCCAGCAACGCGGCCTTTTTACGGTTCCTGGCCTTTTGCTGGCCTTTTGCTCACA
TGTTCTTTCCTGCGTTATCCCCTGATTCTGTGGATAACCGTATTACCGCCTTTGAGTGAGCTGATACCGC
TCGCCGCAGCCGAACGACCGAGCGCAGCGAGTCAGTGAGCGAGGAAGCGGAAGAGCGCCCAATACGCAAA
CCGCCTCTCCCCGCGCGTTGGCCGATTCATTAATGCAGCTGGCACGACAGGTTTCCCGACTGGAAAGCGG
GCAGTGAGCGCAACGCAATTAATGTGAGTTACCTCACTCATTAGGCACCCCAGGCTTTACACTTTATGCT
TCCGGCTCCTATGTTGTGTGGAATTGTGAGCGGATAACAATTTCACACAGGAAACAGCTATGACCATGAT
TACGCCAAGCGCGCAATTAACCCTCACTAAAGGGAACAAAAGCTGGAGCTAGTATACTCTTTCTTCAACA
ATTAAATACTCTCGGTAGCCAAGTTGGTTTAAGGCGCAAGACTGTAATTTATCACTACGAAATCTTGAGA
TCGGGCGTTCGACTCGCCCCCGGGAGAGATGGCCGGCATGGTCCCAGCCTCCTCGCTGGCGCCGGCTGGG
CAACACCTTCGGGTGGCGAATGGGACTTTATACGGTCAGGGTAGCGCCCGTTTTAGAGCTAGAAATAGCA
AGTTAAAATAAGGCTAGTCCGTTATCAACTTGAAAAAGTGGCACCGAGTCGGTGCTTTTTTTATTTTTTG
TCACTATTGTTATGTAAAATGCCACCTCTGACAGTATGGAACGCAAACTTCTGTCTAGTGGATAGTCGAC
ATCCTTTTGTTGTTTCCGGGTGTACAATATGGACTTCCTCTTTTCTGGCAACCAAACCCATACATCGGGA
TTCCTATAATACCTTCGTTGGTCTCCCTAACATGTAGGTGGCGGAGGGGAGATATACAATAGAACAGATA
CCAGACAAGACATAATGGGCTAAACAAGACTACACCAATTACACTGCCTCATTGATGGTGGTACATAACG
AACTAATACTGTAGCCCTAGACTTGATAGCCATCATCATATCGAAGTTTCACTACCCTTTTTCCATTTGC
CATCTATTGAAGTAATAATAGGCGCATGCAACTTCTTTTCTTTTTTTTTCTTTTCTCTCTCCCCCGTTGT
TGTCTCACCATATCCGCAATGACAAAAAAATGATGGAAGACACTAAAGGAAAAAATTAACGACAAAGACA
GCACCAACAGATGTCGTTGTTCCAGAGCTGATGAGGGGTATCTCGAAGCACACGAAACTTTTTCCTTCCT
TCATTCACGCACACTACTCTCTAATGAGCAACGGTATACGGCCTTCCTTCCAGTTACTTGAATTTGAAAT
AAAAAAAAGTTTGCTGTCTTGCTATCAAGTATAAATAGACCTGCAATTATTAATCTTTTGTTTCCTCGTC
ATTGTTCTCGTTCCCTTTCTTCCTTGTTTCTTTTTCTGCACAATATTTCAAGCTATACCAAGCATACAAT
CAACTTGGAAAAAAATGGACAAGAAGTACTCCATTGGGCTCGATATCGGCACAAACAGCGTCGGTTGGGC
CGTCATTACGGACGAGTACAAGGTGCCGAGCAAAAAATTCAAAGTTCTGGGCAATACCGATCGCCACAGC
ATAAAGAAGAACCTCATTGGCGCCCTCCTGTTCGACTCCGGGGAGACGGCCGAAGCCACGCGGCTCAAAA
GAACAGCACGGCGCAGATATACCCGCAGAAAGAATCGGATCTGCTACCTGCAGGAGATCTTTAGTAATGA
GATGGCTAAGGTGGATGACTCTTTCTTCCATAGGCTGGAGGAGTCCTTTTTGGTGGAGGAGGATAAAAAG
CACGAGCGCCACCCAATCTTTGGCAATATCGTGGACGAGGTGGCGTACCATGAAAAGTACCCAACCATAT
ATCATCTGAGGAAGAAGCTTGTAGACAGTACTGATAAGGCTGACTTGCGGTTGATCTATCTCGCGCTGGC
GCATATGATCAAATTTCGGGGACACTTCCTCATCGAGGGGGACCTGAACCCAGACAACAGCGATGTCGAC
AAACTCTTTATCCAACTGGTTCAGACTTACAATCAGCTTTTCGAAGAGAACCCGATCAACGCATCCGGAG
TTGACGCCAAAGCAATCCTGAGCGCTAGGCTGTCCAAATCCCGGCGGCTCGAAAACCTCATCGCACAGCT
CCCTGGGGAGAAGAAGAACGGCCTGTTTGGTAATCTTATCGCCCTGTCACTCGGGCTGACCCCCAACTTT
AAATCTAACTTCGACCTGGCCGAAGATGCCAAGCTTCAACTGAGCAAAGACACCTACGATGATGATCTCG
ACAATCTGCTGGCCCAGATCGGCGACCAGTACGCAGACCTTTTTTTGGCGGCAAAGAACCTGTCAGACGC
CATTCTGCTGAGTGATATTCTGCGAGTGAACACGGAGATCACCAAAGCTCCGCTGAGCGCTAGTATGATC
AAGCGCTATGATGAGCACCACCAAGACTTGACTTTGCTGAAGGCCCTTGTCAGACAGCAACTGCCTGAGA
AGTACAAGGAAATTTTCTTCGATCAGTCTAAAAATGGCTACGCCGGATACATTGACGGCGGAGCAAGCCA
GGAGGAATTTTACAAATTTATTAAGCCCATCTTGGAAAAAATGGACGGCACCGAGGAGCTGCTGGTAAAG
CTTAACAGAGAAGATCTGTTGCGCAAACAGCGCACTTTCGACAATGGAAGCATCCCCCACCAGATTCACC
TGGGCGAACTGCACGCTATCCTCAGGCGGCAAGAGGATTTCTACCCCTTTTTGAAAGATAACAGGGAAAA
GATTGAGAAAATCCTCACATTTCGGATACCCTACTATGTAGGCCCCCTCGCCCGGGGAAATTCCAGATTC
GCGTGGATGACTCGCAAATCAGAAGAGACCATCACTCCCTGGAACTTCGAGGAAGTCGTGGATAAGGGGG
CCTCTGCCCAGTCCTTCATCGAAAGGATGACTAACTTTGATAAAAATCTGCCTAACGAAAAGGTGCTTCC
TAAACACTCTCTGCTGTACGAGTACTTCACAGTTTATAACGAGCTCACCAAGGTCAAATACGTCACAGAA
GGGATGAGAAAGCCAGCATTCCTGTCTGGAGAGCAGAAGAAAGCTATCGTGGACCTCCTCTTCAAGACGA
ACCGGAAAGTTACCGTGAAACAGCTCAAAGAAGACTATTTCAAAAAGATTGAATGTTTCGACTCTGTTGA
AATCAGCGGAGTGGAGGATCGCTTCAACGCATCCCTGGGAACGTATCACGATCTCCTGAAAATCATTAAA
GACAAGGACTTCCTGGACAATGAGGAGAACGAGGACATTCTTGAGGACATTGTCCTCACCCTTACGTTGT
TTGAAGATAGGGAGATGATTGAAGAACGCTTGAAAACTTACGCTCATCTCTTCGACGACAAAGTCATGAA
ACAGCTCAAGAGGCGCCGATATACAGGATGGGGGCGGCTGTCAAGAAAACTGATCAATGGGATCCGAGAC
AAGCAGAGTGGAAAGACAATCCTGGATTTTCTTAAGTCCGATGGATTTGCCAACCGGAACTTCATGCAGT
TGATCCATGATGACTCTCTCACCTTTAAGGAGGACATCCAGAAAGCACAAGTTTCTGGCCAGGGGGACAG
TCTTCACGAGCACATCGCTAATCTTGCAGGTAGCCCAGCTATCAAAAAGGGAATACTGCAGACCGTTAAG
GTCGTGGATGAACTCGTCAAAGTAATGGGAAGGCATAAGCCCGAGAATATCGTTATCGAGATGGCCCGAG
AGAACCAAACTACCCAGAAGGGACAGAAGAACAGTAGGGAAAGGATGAAGAGGATTGAAGAGGGTATAAA
AGAACTGGGGTCCCAAATCCTTAAGGAACACCCAGTTGAAAACACCCAGCTTCAGAATGAGAAGCTCTAC
CTGTACTACCTGCAGAACGGCAGGGACATGTACGTGGATCAGGAACTGGACATCAATCGGCTCTCCGACT
ACGACGTGGATCATATCGTGCCCCAGTCTTTTCTCAAAGATGATTCTATTGATAATAAAGTGTTGACAAG
ATCCGATAAAAATAGAGGGAAGAGTGATAACGTCCCCTCAGAAGAAGTTGTCAAGAAAATGAAAAATTAT
TGGCGGCAGCTGCTGAACGCCAAACTGATCACACAACGGAAGTTCGATAATCTGACTAAGGCTGAACGAG
GTGGCCTGTCTGAGTTGGATAAAGCCGGCTTCATCAAAAGGCAGCTTGTTGAGACACGCCAGATCACCAA
GCACGTGGCCCAAATTCTCGATTCACGCATGAACACCAAGTACGATGAAAATGACAAACTGATTCGAGAG
GTGAAAGTTATTACTCTGAAGTCTAAGCTGGTCTCAGATTTCAGAAAGGACTTTCAGTTTTATAAGGTGA
GAGAGATCAACAATTACCACCATGCGCATGATGCCTACCTGAATGCAGTGGTAGGCACTGCACTTATCAA
AAAATATCCCAAGCTTGAATCTGAATTTGTTTACGGAGACTATAAAGTGTACGATGTTAGGAAAATGATC
GCAAAGTCTGAGCAGGAAATAGGCAAGGCCACCGCTAAGTACTTCTTTTACAGCAATATTATGAATTTTT
TCAAGACCGAGATTACACTGGCCAATGGAGAGATTCGGAAGCGACCACTTATCGAAACAAACGGAGAAAC
AGGAGAAATCGTGTGGGACAAGGGTAGGGATTTCGCGACAGTCCGGAAGGTCCTGTCCATGCCGCAGGTG
AACATCGTTAAAAAGACCGAAGTACAGACCGGAGGCTTCTCCAAGGAAAGTATCCTCCCGAAAAGGAACA
GCGACAAGCTGATCGCACGCAAAAAAGATTGGGACCCCAAGAAATACGGCGGATTCGATTCTCCTACAGT
CGCTTACAGTGTACTGGTTGTGGCCAAAGTGGAGAAAGGGAAGTCTAAAAAACTCAAAAGCGTCAAGGAA
CTGCTGGGCATCACAATCATGGAGCGATCAAGCTTCGAAAAAAACCCCATCGACTTTCTCGAGGCGAAAG
GATATAAAGAGGTCAAAAAAGACCTCATCATTAAGCTTCCCAAGTACTCTCTCTTTGAGCTTGAAAACGG
CCGGAAACGAATGCTCGCTAGTGCGGGCGAGCTGCAGAAAGGTAACGAGCTGGCACTGCCCTCTAAATAC
GTTAATTTCTTGTATCTGGCCAGCCACTATGAAAAGCTCAAAGGGTCTCCCGAAGATAATGAGCAGAAGC
AGCTGTTCGTGGAACAACACAAACACTACCTTGATGAGATCATCGAGCAAATAAGCGAATTCTCCAAAAG
AGTGATCCTCGCCGACGCTAACCTCGATAAGGTGCTTTCTGCTTACAATAAGCACAGGGATAAGCCCATC
AGGGAGCAGGCAGAAAACATTATCCACTTGTTTACTCTGACCAACTTGGGCGCGCCTGCAGCCTTCAAGT
ACTTCGACACCACCATAGACAGAAAGCGGTACACCTCTACAAAGGAGGTCCTGGACGCCACACTGATTCA
TCAGTCAATTACGGGGCTCTATGAAACAAGAATCGACCTCTCTCAGCTCGGTGGAGACAGCAGGGCTGAC
CCCAAGAAGAAGAGGAAGGTGTGATCTCTTCTCGAGTCATGTAATTAGTTATGTCACGCTTACGTTCACG
CCCTCCCCCCACATCCGCTCTAACCGAAAAGGAAGGAGTTAGACAACCTGAAGTCTAGGTCCCTATTTAT
TTTTTTATAGTTATGTTAGTATTAAGAACGTTATTTATATTTCAAATTTTTCTTTTTTTTCTGTACAGAC
GCGTGTACGCATGTAACATTATACTGAAAACCTTGCTTGAGAAGGTTTTGGGACGCTCGAAGGCTTTAAT
TTGCGGCCGGTACCCAATTCGCCCTATAGTGAGTCGTATTACGCGCGCTCACTGGCCGTCGTTTTACAAC
GTCGTGACTGGGAAAACCCTGGCGTTACCCAACTTAATCGCCTTGCAGCACATCCCCCTTTCGCCAGCTG
GCGTAATAGCGAAGAGGCCCGCACCGATCGCCCTTCCCAACAGTTGCGCAGCCTGAATGGCGAATGGCGC
G
[124 nt withheld, positions 9312-9435]
C
[91 nt withheld, positions 9437-9527]
A
[49 nt withheld, positions 9529-9577]
CCTTTGACGTTGGAGTCCACGTTCTTTAATAGTGGACTCTTGTTCCAAACTGGAACAACACTCAACCCTA
TCTCGGTCTATTCTTTTGATTTATAAGGGATTTTGCCGATTTCGGCCTATTGGTTAAAAAATGAGCTGAT
TTAACAAAAATTTAACGCGAATTTTAACAAAATATTAACGTTTACAATTTCCTGATGCGGTATTTTCTCC
TTACGCATCTGTGCGGTATTTCACACCGCATAGGGTAATAACTGATATAATTAAATTGAAGCTCTAATTT
GTGAGTTTAGTATACATGCATTTACTTATAATACAGTTTTTTAGTTTTGCTGGCCGCATCTTCTCAAATA
TGCTTCCCAGCCTGCTTTTCTGTAACGTTCACCCTCTACCTTAGCATCCCTTCCCTTTGCAAATAGTCCT
CTTCCAACAATAATAATGTCAGATCCTGTAGAGACCACATCATCCACGGTTCTATACTGTTGACCCAATG
CGTCTCCCTTGTCATCTAAACCCACACCGGGTGTCATAATCAACCAATCGTAACCTTCATCTCTTCCACC
CATGTCTCTTTGAGCAATAAAGCCGATAACAAAATCTTTGTCGCTCTTCGCAATGTCAACAGTACCCTTA
GTATATTCTCCAGTAGATAGGGAGCCCTTGCATGACAATTCTGCTAACATCAAAAGGCCTCTAGGTTCCT
TTGTTACTTCTTCTGCCGCCTGCTTCAAACCGCTAACAATACCTGGGCCCACCACACCGTGTGCATTCGT
AATGTCTGCCCATTCTGCTATTCTGTATACACCCGCAGAGTACTGCAATTTGACTGTATTACCAATGTCA
GCAAATTTTCTGTCTTCGAAGAGTAAAAAATTGTACTTGGCGGATAATGCCTTTAGCGGCTTAACTGTGC
CCTCCATGGAAAAATCAGTCAAGATATCCACATGTGTTTTTAGTAAACAAATTTTGGGACCTAATGCTTC
AACTAACTCCAGTAATTCCTTGGTGGTACGAACATCCAATGAAGCACACAAGTTTGTTTGCTTTTCGTGC
ATGATATTAAATAGCTTGGCAGCAACAGGACTAGGATGAGTAGCAGCACGTTCCTTATATGTAGCTTTCG
ACATGATTTATCTTCGTTTCCTGCAGGTTTTTGTTCTGTGCAGTTGGGTTAAGAATACTGGGCAATTTCA
TGTTTCTTCAACACTACATATGCGTATATATACCAATCTAAGTCTGTGCTCCTTCCTTCGTTCTTCCTTC
TGTTCGGAGATTACCGAATCAAAAAAATTTCAAGGAAACCGAAATCAAAAAAAAGAATAAAAAAAAAATG
ATGAATTGAATTGAAAAGCTGTGGTATGGTGCACTCTCAGTACAATCTGCTCTGATGCCGCATAGTTAAG
CCAGCCCCGACACCCGCCAACACCCGCTGACGCGCCCTGACGGGCTTGTCTGCTCCCGGCATCCGCTTAC
AGACAAGCTGTGACCGTCTCCGGGAGCTGCATGTGTCAGAGGTTTTCACCGTCATCACCGAAACGCGCGA
